Addgene plasmid #190114: pMB1-A
Purpose: (Empty Backbone) Level 1 MoClo plasmid for A. baumannii
Depositing lab: Veronica Godoy-Carter. Depositing organization: Northeastern University. Publication: AspFlex: Molecular Tools to Study Gene Expression and Regulation in Acinetobacter baumannii. Brychcy M, Kokodynski A, Lloyd D, Godoy VG. ACS Synth Biol. 2023 Aug 16. doi: 10.1021/acssynbio.3c00167. PubMed 37587063.
Backbone
  Vector backbone: pTU1-A-RFP / pSB1A2
  Backbone manufacturer: Paul Freemont Lab / iGem
  Vector type: Bacterial Expression, Synthetic Biology
  Selectable markers: mRFP1
Growth in bacteria
  Bacterial resistance: Ampicillin, 100 μg/mL
  Growth temperature: 37°C
  Growth strain: DH5alpha
  Copy number: High Copy
Gene/Insert
  Gene/Insert name: None
Terms and licenses: Academic/Nonprofit Terms; Industry Terms: Not Available to Industry
Depositor comments: Added replications elements for Acinetobacter species into the PstI site
How to cite: pMB1-A was a gift from Veronica Godoy-Carter (Addgene plasmid # 190114 ; http://n2t.net/addgene:190114 ; RRID:Addgene_190114)
