[The description below was written by a language model from this plasmid's Addgene catalogue record and pLannotate feature annotations shown in this document.]
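Description:
pMB1-A is an empty Level 1 MoClo (modular Golden Gate cloning) acceptor plasmid adapted for use in Acinetobacter baumannii. It belongs to a toolkit for studying gene expression and regulation in that organism. It is built on the pTU1-A-RFP / pSB1A2 backbone, a BioBrick-derived vector; a BioBrick prefix remnant and a putative bacterial terminator are still annotated near the end of the sequence. In E. coli it replicates from a high-copy ColE1/pMB1-type origin and is selected through the β-lactamase (AmpR) gene, driven by its own bla promoter, which confers ampicillin resistance.

According to the depositor, replication elements for Acinetobacter species were inserted into the PstI site, which should make the plasmid a shuttle vector between E. coli and A. baumannii. These elements are not identified in the feature table. A stretch of roughly 4 kb between the T7Te terminator and the E. coli origin carries no annotation and may hold them, though the record does not confirm this.

There is no gene insert. The cloning position is occupied by an mRFP1 cassette made up of a lacI fragment, CAP binding site, lac promoter and lac operator driving the red fluorescent protein, followed by the rrnB T1 and T7Te terminators. mRFP1 is recorded as the selectable marker. In MoClo acceptors of this type, such a cassette usually acts as a visual dropout marker: successful assembly of promoter, RBS, coding and terminator parts replaces it, so correct clones are colourless and uncut vector gives red colonies. The Type IIS sites and overhangs used for assembly are not annotated in the record.
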