Features (pLannotate 1.2.2; 12 found; start..end, strand, type, name):
     21..110     +  CDS            lacI (fragment): lac repressor; lacI; The lac repressor binds to the lac operator to inhibit transcription in E. coli. This inhibition can be relieved by adding lactose or isopropyl-β-D-thiogalactopyranoside (IPTG).
    123..144     +  protein_bind   CAP binding site: CAP binding activates transcription in the presence of cAMP. E. coli catabolite activator protein
    159..189     +  promoter       lac promoter: promoter for the E. coli lac operon
    197..213     +  protein_bind   lac operator: The lac repressor binds to the lac operator to inhibit transcription in E. coli. This inhibition can be relieved by adding lactose or isopropyl-β-D-thiogalactopyranoside (IPTG). lac repressor encoded by lacI
    249..923     +  CDS            mRFP1: mRFP1 is a basic (constitutively fluorescent) red fluorescent protein published in 2002, derived from Discosoma sp.. It is reported to be a somewhat slowly-maturing monomer with low acid sensitivity.
    971..1042    +  terminator     rrnB T1 terminator: transcription terminator T1 from the E. coli rrnB gene
   1058..1085    +  terminator     T7Te terminator: phage T7 early transcription terminator
   5222..5810    -  rep_origin     ori: high-copy-number ColE1/pMB1/pBR322/pUC origin of replication
   5981..6841    -  CDS            AmpR: β-lactamase; bla; confers resistance to ampicillin, carbenicillin, and related antibiotics
   6842..6946    -  promoter       AmpR promoter: bla
   7036..7079    -  terminator     bacterial terminator: putative bacterial transcription terminator
   7082..7101    +  misc_feature   BioBrick prefix: BioBrick prefix for parts that start with "ATG"
>Addgene plasmid #190114 | pMB1-A | addgene full sequence | sequence record 378860 | Addgene NGS Result
CGTCTCAATCTCTATAGAGACCCAATACGCAAACCGCCTCTCCCCGCGCGTTGGCCGATTCATTAATGCA
GCTGGCACGACAGGTTTCCCGACTGGAAAGCGGGCAGTGAGCGCAACGCAATTAATGTGAGTTAGCTCAC
TCATTAGGCACCCCAGGCTTTACACTTTATGCTTCCGGCTCGTATGTTGTGTGGAATTGTGAGCGGATAA
CAATTTCACACATACTAGAGAAAGAGGAGAAATACTAGATGGCTTCCTCCGAAGACGTTATCAAAGAGTT
CATGCGTTTCAAAGTTCGTATGGAAGGTTCCGTTAACGGTCACGAGTTCGAAATCGAAGGTGAAGGTGAA
GGTCGTCCGTACGAAGGTACCCAGACCGCTAAACTGAAAGTTACCAAAGGTGGTCCGCTGCCGTTCGCTT
GGGACATCCTGTCCCCGCAGTTCCAGTACGGTTCCAAAGCTTACGTTAAACACCCGGCTGACATCCCGGA
CTACCTGAAACTGTCCTTCCCGGAAGGTTTCAAATGGGAACGTGTTATGAACTTCGAAGACGGTGGTGTT
GTTACCGTTACCCAGGACTCCTCCCTGCAAGACGGTGAGTTCATCTACAAAGTTAAACTGCGTGGTACCA
ACTTCCCGTCCGACGGTCCGGTTATGCAGAAAAAAACCATGGGTTGGGAAGCTTCCACCGAACGTATGTA
CCCGGAAGACGGTGCTCTGAAAGGTGAAATCAAAATGCGTCTGAAACTGAAAGACGGTGGTCACTACGAC
GCTGAAGTTAAAACCACCTACATGGCTAAAAAACCGGTTCAGCTGCCGGGTGCTTACAAAACCGACATCA
AACTGGACATCACCTCCCACAACGAAGACTACACCATCGTTGAACAGTACGAACGTGCTGAAGGTCGTCA
CTCCACCGGTGCTTAATAACGCTGATAGTGCTAGTGTAGATCGCTACTAGAGCCAGGCATCAAATAAAAC
GAAAGGCTCAGTCGAAAGACTGGGCCTTTCGTTTTATCTGTTGTTTGTCGGTGAACGCTCTCTACTAGAG
TCACACTGGCTCACCTTCGGGTGGGCCTTTCTGCGTTTATAGGTCTCATGTTTGCCAGAGACGCTGCAGT
TAACAAGTTGCCTGACGCTGTGTCTTATCCAGTTCATGCGGCAATGCTATCTCTACTTCCTTTGCTAATC
TTGCCTCCTGTTTGATGTCACCGTTCTTTTTTAGTTCGGATTGCTCTACCCGATTCCATAGGGTTTGACG
ATCTAACATGTCAGGACTTGCCCCAGTTGGGGCAAAAATTTGGGTGTATTCAATGCCTGTTTTTTTGGTG
TAGTCCTGCTCTTTTCCGTACGTATCACAGTACAATTTTTCGCCTGCTCGGTATGCTGCACATGCCACGA
TTGAGCGACCATCTGACCTCGAAATGTTCTGCATTTCACAATGGTAAATTGCCATTTTCATCACCTGTTT
ATTAACAGCCGCCCCAAGTTTTGGGCGGTTGGGGTGTCGGGGTTTCCCTGACCGTACTTGCAAAATTTGG
CGTAGCAAAAATTTTGCGTAAGTGCGCCCTTCGGGAACTCTGCGAGGCTAAAAGCAAAAGCAAGAGCAAT
AAGGCTTTGACTTTGTTTTTTGATTTTGCTCGCTGCGCTCGGATCTTGATGTAAGTCGAGTTTTTGAAGT
AGAACACTTTTCACATTGATGATGGTTCATACTTCGGAAAATAGGTTGAGACACAGGCATTAAAAATGGT
CAAAAAAACAGCTATGGAATTGGGTCAAATGCTCGATGAAGAAAAGGAAAAATTGGAACGTCAGGAAAAG
GCAAGAAAGGATCTAGCTGACGCTGTGGTGAAAGGTCGAGAGCAAAAACAGGCAAGGTCAGACGATGCAA
AACGCAAGATCCTGATCGGGGCTTACTTACTGAAGAAACATGATAATGACATCAAGAAACTTGTGGAACA
AAACCCCGATTTTATTGGGTACATTAGAGAAAATGATAAGCACTTATTTTCATAGGCATTAGTAGTTATA
AAAAACCCTCATAAATCGAGGGTTTCTTTTTTATCTGCATTACTTTTTGAATCAATGTACTTTTTTAGCT
TGCTATTTTTCACTGCATACAGCCGCTTATACTCTTTCTCAATCAATGCGGTCAAAATGGCTTTTTGGCT
CTCCCCTGCTGCGCCCACCATGTCCGCAAGCATATCCGACACACCCTTATCTATAAACACCTCCAAACGT
TGACTATCAAGGCTTTTGCGTTTTTCACGATATGCTTTTTGTCGTTCGGCATTGGTTTTTGGCGGCTCTT
TTAGCATGTCCTGTGTTTTCTGATCGTTCGGGTCTTTCATGTCTTTAACTCCCATATAGTATATCATAGT
TACAGGATAACATTGTTTTTAGTTACAGGATAACTTTTTATAAAATTTATTTGTAAAAATTTATGCTATC
CTGCAACTATTTTTAAATTACAGGATAACTATTTAACGTTACCCTGTAACTATAGTTATCCTGTAACGCT
AAATTAATTACCCTGTAACATATATTTTGTTATCCTGTAACAACTAAATATTGAAATAATACTACCAAAG
TTACCCTGTAACGAAAATAACTAGGTTAAAAAATGATCGGATTTTAACATTTTGCGTTGTTCCAAAAGTT
ATCAACAGCCTAGAACGTCATAGGAAGCGATTACAGACACTTTATAGCTATCAGCATGGGAACATAAGGG
CAGGATGAAATATGGGTCTTAAAACGCAAATGGTGAGGTTTTAGAGGTATTTTTTGAAGATGATTAAGGC
GGTTTGTTTTTAAAATTTTTGGCGGCTCTCAGGCTGCTTACATTTTAACCAGTTCAGTGAAAAGTTCTTT
TTCAGCAAATTTCTGTTTAGCACCATAGCTAAAACTTGCGTGGAACATATTAAGAATTGACCGAAATGAC
ACAATCTCAATTATATTTTTTTTGAAAAGTTTTCTTTATCAAATATTTTAAATCATTGATTTATATATAA
GTATACATTCATTTTAATAATTAATCTTTATTTAACAATGATTTATCTATATTCAATTGTTTAATTATTC
TTACTAATATTATCTCTATATCAATATTTTTTATTTAAAAACATATGTTTAGTAGTGCTTTTGATTAAAG
TACCAGAGGGAGGGAGCAGAGCTGAATGGGAAATACTCACCCTAGAGCGATTCTTAAAAATCACCCTAAA
GTATTCCCATTCGATGTACCGTCGGTCGGTCGCTTTCGCATCAGGGATGACATCACTGTATCAAGCTGCC
ACTGTTATGATTACGATTGATAGCACCGCCTGAACACGCTCATAACCGCCAATTAAATGACTACTCATTG
CGTCCGCTACTCTGTTCAGTTCCCCTAGTAATAGCGTTTTTCCGATGTGTGCTAGCGTCACTGTACCTCA
TCACCCACACATGGACAGATTGAGTTACAGACATTGGCTAAATTTTTGGGGTCTATGCTTGACAAAGCGA
GTTAAAACCTTAGAATTTAAGACAGGTACATTAAGCCCCTGTGGTGAAATCATTAGCGGTCGTCAAACCT
TAATGCTTTCGATTGCCGATATGTCAGTATCGAAGATCTGTACCCCATAAATTACGGTAAAGCCCCAAGC
AATTGCAAGGGGCTTTTATCTTTTTTAACAAAAAAAATTTATAAATCAGGATTTTATAACACTAAATAAT
CCAAAGTACATGAGTAAGTCATGACCACTCCTGCGATGTGTGTAGCACTCTGAGTATCCGTATTATATCA
GTGATGTCATATACAACCACATAATGCGGATGTATCACTAACTCCCTAGTATCTTTCTGTCTGCCTGTGC
GCCCCATCAGTCGATTATCAACAAGTAAATCTGTCTTTTCTTCAATTAAATCATCAATTTCAATAGCTGC
TATAGGGTTGCGTTCTTCAAGATAATCATAGATATTTCTACGATCTTGGCGAGCTGTTTCAGTCCACTCA
ATCTTCATTCTTCGCTGCCAGTTTCGCCAATGTTGCAGCACGTCTAGCGGCAAACTCTGCCTTTACGTCC
TCATGTGGAATCAACTTGCCTGCATTGGCTTCATTTAAGCCGATCTGTACCTGCTGCTTGAACCATTTGT
CATAGTCTGCGGCTTCCTGTTGCTTCTTAACAAAGTCACGCATGAAGTCACGGATTAGCTGCGCCCCCGA
CCGATCAACAGTCTTAGCAAGGCTTGAAAATTCTTGCTTTAGGTCATGGTCTACCCGAAAGGTAAAAGTC
GCTTCTGTCATGTTTTTCACTCCAATGTGTTACATTTGAATGCTATTGTAACACATTAAAAAGTTAGGTC
ATTGTCTTTTTTCGGCTTAGGCTGTTCTTGGTCATAACGTGGTTTAAATGATGGCTGTCGCTCATTCTCA
AGTAAAATTTTCCGTTTATTAACAGCCTGTTGCATCTGCTCATAGTAAGGCATCAACTGCGGTAAAATAT
CAGCAAGTGCCTGTCTGTCTTTATCCAGGATACGGCTCAATTGCCCGATTTTTTTCAAGTCACGCTCATA
GGCTATTCTGTCGCTGATCTGCTCGTATTTTTGCTTTGAACACCTTATGTACTCTTGCATATCGTTACTT
GCCCATGCCTGCGCCTGAAGACGTGTAAACATGGAAATGTCTGAAGCAACATGGTCGCTGATATGGTCAT
ACTCAGCATCTTTGACATAGCCGTATTTTGATAAATATCTTTCATAGTCCTGCCGTTTCTTTTTGTCATC
TTCCTGTTTTTGTTTAGTTTCTCTTTCTATCTGCTGTTGTTTTCGTTGCTGTTCCTGTTGCTCCTCTTTT
ATCTCTCTGTGATAAATGGAAAGGCTAGATTGATCATTATCCCAACGTGTGAGCATGTCCTCAAAGCCGT
AATAATCAGCACTAAACCAACCTGTTTTCACTTTCACTGGTGGCGGCAGTGGCTCTCCGATCTCCCTTAG
CAGTGCTGTAGCTGCTCGTCCCTCTTTGATCACTTTATCAAGCTGCAAGCGGTCGATATTGTCTTGCAAC
TGCAGGCTTCCTCGCTCACTGACTCGCTGCGCTCGGTCGTTCGGCTGCGGCGAGCGGTATCAGCTCACTC
AAAGGCGGTAATACGGTTATCCACAGAATCAGGGGATAACGCAGGAAAGAACATGTGAGCAAAAGGCCAG
CAAAAGGCCAGGAACCGTAAAAAGGCCGCGTTGCTGGCGTTTTTCCACAGGCTCCGCCCCCCTGACGAGC
ATCACAAAAATCGACGCTCAAGTCAGAGGTGGCGAAACCCGACAGGACTATAAAGATACCAGGCGTTTCC
CCCTGGAAGCTCCCTCGTGCGCTCTCCTGTTCCGACCCTGCCGCTTACCGGATACCTGTCCGCCTTTCTC
CCTTCGGGAAGCGTGGCGCTTTCTCATAGCTCACGCTGTAGGTATCTCAGTTCGGTGTAGGTCGTTCGCT
CCAAGCTGGGCTGTGTGCACGAACCCCCCGTTCAGCCCGACCGCTGCGCCTTATCCGGTAACTATCGTCT
TGAGTCCAACCCGGTAAGACACGACTTATCGCCACTGGCAGCAGCCACTGGTAACAGGATTAGCAGAGCG
AGGTATGTAGGCGGTGCTACAGAGTTCTTGAAGTGGTGGCCTAACTACGGCTACACTAGAAGAACAGTAT
TTGGTATCTGCGCTCTGCTGAAGCCAGTTACCTTCGGAAAAAGAGTTGGTAGCTCTTGATCCGGCAAACA
AACCACCGCTGGTAGCGGTGGTTTTTTTGTTTGCAAGCAGCAGATTACGCGCAGAAAAAAAGGATCTCAA
GAAGATCCTTTGATCTTTTCTACGGGGTCTGACGCTCAGTGGAACGAAAACTCACGTTAAGGGATTTTGG
TCATGAGATTATCAAAAAGGATCTTCACCTAGATCCTTTTAAATTAAAAATGAAGTTTTAAATCAATCTA
AAGTATATATGAGTAAACTTGGTCTGACAGTTACCAATGCTTAATCAGTGAGGCACCTATCTCAGCGATC
TGTCTATTTCGTTCATCCATAGTTGCCTGACTCCCCGTCGTGTAGATAACTACGATACGGGAGGGCTTAC
CATCTGGCCCCAGTGCTGCAATGATACCGCGAGAGCCACGCTCACCGGCTCCAGATTTATCAGCAATAAA
CCAGCCAGCCGGAAGGGCCGAGCGCAGAAGTGGTCCTGCAACTTTATCCGCCTCCATCCAGTCTATTAAT
TGTTGCCGGGAAGCTAGAGTAAGTAGTTCGCCAGTTAATAGTTTGCGCAACGTTGTTGCCATTGCTACAG
GCATCGTGGTGTCACGCTCGTCGTTTGGTATGGCTTCATTCAGCTCCGGTTCCCAACGATCAAGGCGAGT
TACATGATCCCCCATGTTGTGCAAAAAAGCGGTTAGCTCCTTCGGTCCTCCGATCGTTGTCAGAAGTAAG
TTGGCCGCAGTGTTATCACTCATGGTTATGGCAGCACTGCATAATTCTCTTACTGTCATGCCATCCGTAA
GATGCTTTTCTGTGACTGGTGAGTACTCAACCAAGTCATTCTGAGAATAGTGTATGCGGCGACCGAGTTG
CTCTTGCCCGGCGTCAATACGGGATAATACCGCGCCACATAGCAGAACTTTAAAAGTGCTCATCATTGGA
AAACGTTCTTCGGGGCGAAAACTCTCAAGGATCTTACCGCTGTTGAGATCCAGTTCGATGTAACCCACTC
GTGCACCCAACTGATCTTCAGCATCTTTTACTTTCACCAGCGTTTCTGGGTGAGCAAAAACAGGAAGGCA
AAATGCCGCAAAAAAGGGAATAAGGGCGACACGGAAATGTTGAATACTCATACTCTTCCTTTTTCAATAT
TATTGAAGCATTTATCAGGGTTATTGTCTCATGAGCGGATACATATTTGAATGTATTTAGAAAAATAAAC
AAATAGGGGTTCCGCGCACATTTCCCCGAAAAGTGCCACCTGACGTCTAAGAAACCATTATTATCATGAC
ATTAACCTATAAAAATAGGCGTATCACGAGGCAGAATTTCAGATAAAAAAAATCCTTAGCTTTCGCTAAG
GATGATTTCTGGAATTCGCGGCCGCTTCTAGAA
